Addgene plasmid #229520: pRSF_NoRbcLS
Purpose: Expresses Notothylas orbicularis Rubisco large and small subunit (C terminus hexahistidine)
Depositing lab: Laura Gunn. Depositing organization: Cornell University. Publication: Unique biogenesis and kinetics of hornwort Rubiscos revealed by synthetic biology systems. Oh ZG, Robison TA, Loh DH, Ang WSL, Ng JZY, Li FW, Gunn LH. Mol Plant. 2024 Dec 2;17(12):1833-1849. doi: 10.1016/j.molp.2024.10.013. Epub 2024 Nov 2. PubMed 39491367.
Backbone
  Vector backbone: pRSFDuet-1
  Backbone manufacturer: Novagen
  Backbone size w/o insert (bp): 3829
  Total vector size (bp): 5520
  Vector type: Bacterial Expression
Growth in bacteria
  Bacterial resistance: Kanamycin, 50 μg/mL
  Growth temperature: 37°C
  Growth strain: DH5alpha
  Copy number: Unknown
Gene/Insert 1
  Gene/Insert name: Rubisco large subunit (alt name: RbcL)
  Species: Notothylas orbicularis
  Insert size (bp): 1428
  Promoter: T7
  Cloning method: Unknown
  Sequencing primers: 5′ Not available
Gene/Insert 2
  Gene/Insert name: Rubisco small subunit (alt name: RbcS)
  Species: Notothylas orbicularis
  Insert size (bp): 378
  Mutation: N terminus chloroplast transit peptide truncation
  Promoter: T7
  Tag / fusion protein: hexahistidine (C terminal on insert)
  Cloning method: Unknown
  Sequencing primers: 5′ Not available
Terms and licenses: Academic/Nonprofit Terms; Industry Terms: Not Available to Industry
Depositor comments: Design of Notothylas orbicularis Rubisco expression plasmid mirrors Anthoceros agrestis Rubisco expression plasmid, pAaRbcLS as shown in Oh et al 2024 (10.1016/j.molp.2024.10.013).
How to cite: pRSF_NoRbcLS was a gift from Laura Gunn (Addgene plasmid # 229520 ; http://n2t.net/addgene:229520 ; RRID:Addgene_229520)
