[The description below was written by a language model from this plasmid's Addgene catalogue record and pLannotate feature annotations shown in this document.]
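Description:
pRSF_NoRbcLS is a 5.5 kb bacterial expression plasmid built on the Novagen pRSFDuet-1 backbone for producing Rubisco from the hornwort Notothylas orbicularis in E. coli. It replicates from the RSF1030 origin, which is compatible with plasmids carrying other origin types and so allows co-transformation with additional constructs. Selection is with kanamycin through an aminoglycoside phosphotransferase gene. The backbone also carries lacI under its own promoter, which supplies the lac repressor.

The payload comprises the Rubisco large subunit (RbcL, about 1.4 kb) and the small subunit (RbcS, about 0.38 kb). RbcS has had its N-terminal chloroplast transit peptide removed so that the mature form is made, and it carries a C-terminal hexahistidine tag for affinity capture. The catalogue lists a T7 promoter for each insert. In the feature table, however, the first T7 promoter/lac operator/RBS unit of the Duet vector has no annotated coding sequence after it. Both genes lie downstream of the second T7 promoter and lac operator, each preceded by its own T7 gene 10 ribosome binding site and followed by a single T7 terminator. This suggests a bicistronic, operon-like arrangement. Expression therefore requires a host supplying T7 RNA polymerase and is inducible with IPTG.

The annotation software matched the two coding regions to cucumber and spinach homologues, which reflects sequence similarity rather than their source. The short "SET1" fragment just after RbcS and a few resistance-gene fragments are probably annotation artefacts. The histidine tag itself is not annotated separately. The depositor notes that the design mirrors an equivalent Anthoceros agrestis Rubisco plasmid, and the construct is associated with work on hornwort Rubisco biogenesis and kinetics in synthetic biology systems.
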