Features (pLannotate 1.2.2; 20 found; start..end, strand, type, name):
      3..27      +  protein_bind   lac operator: The lac repressor binds to the lac operator to inhibit transcription in E. coli. This inhibition can be relieved by adding lactose or isopropyl-β-D-thiogalactopyranoside (IPTG). lac repressor encoded by lacI
     42..64      +  RBS            RBS: efficient ribosome binding site from bacteriophage T7 gene 10 (Olins and Rangwala, 1989)
    169..187     +  promoter       T7 promoter: promoter for bacteriophage T7 RNA polymerase
    188..212     +  protein_bind   lac operator: The lac repressor binds to the lac operator to inhibit transcription in E. coli. This inhibition can be relieved by adding lactose or isopropyl-β-D-thiogalactopyranoside (IPTG). lac repressor encoded by lacI
    246..268     +  RBS            RBS: efficient ribosome binding site from bacteriophage T7 gene 10 (Olins and Rangwala, 1989)
    276..1700    +  CDS            rbcL: RBL_CUCSA - Experimental evidence at protein level: Swiss-Prot protein existence level 1. RuBisCO catalyzes two reactions: the carboxylation of D- ribulose 1,5-bisphosphate, the primary event in carbon dioxide fixation, as well as the oxidative fragmentation of the pentose substrate in the photorespiration process. Both reactions occur simultaneously and in competition at the same active site. From Cucumis sativus (Cucumber).
   1716..1738    +  RBS            RBS: efficient ribosome binding site from bacteriophage T7 gene 10 (Olins and Rangwala, 1989)
   1746..2102    +  CDS            RBCS1: RBS1_SPIOL - Also known as RBCS. Experimental evidence at protein level: Swiss-Prot protein existence level 1. RuBisCO catalyzes two reactions: the carboxylation of D- ribulose 1,5-bisphosphate, the primary event in carbon dioxide fixation, as well as the oxidative fragmentation of the pentose substrate. Both reactions occur simultaneously and in competition at the same active site. Although the small subunit is not catalytic it is essential for maximal activity. From Spinacia oleracea (Spinach).
   2128..2145    +  CDS            SET1 (fragment): solubility-enhancement tag derived from T7 phage gene 10B
   2153..2200    +  terminator     T7 terminator: transcription terminator for bacteriophage T7 RNA polymerase
   2364..2421    +  promoter       AmpR promoter (fragment): bla
   2430..3245    -  CDS            KanR: aminoglycoside phosphotransferase; aph(3')-Ia; confers resistance to kanamycin in bacteria or G418 (Geneticin®) in eukaryotes
   3246..3337    -  promoter       AmpR promoter: bla
   3353..4102    -  rep_origin     RSF ori: Plasmids containing the RSF 1030 origin of replication can be propagated in E. coli cells that contain additional plasmids with compatible origins.
   4185..4249    -  CDS            TcR (fragment): tetracycline efflux protein; tet; confers resistance to tetracycline
   4264..4285    -  protein_bind   CAP binding site: CAP binding activates transcription in the presence of cAMP. E. coli catabolite activator protein
   4298..5380    -  CDS            lacI: lac repressor; lacI; The lac repressor binds to the lac operator to inhibit transcription in E. coli. This inhibition can be relieved by adding lactose or isopropyl-β-D-thiogalactopyranoside (IPTG).
   5381..5458    -  promoter       lacI promoter: lacI
   5466..5501    -  CDS            TcR (fragment): tetracycline efflux protein; tet; confers resistance to tetracycline
   5504..2       +  promoter       T7 promoter (across the origin): promoter for bacteriophage T7 RNA polymerase
>Addgene plasmid #229520 | pRSF_NoRbcLS | addgene full sequence | sequence record 457193 | Addgene NGS Result
GGGGAATTGTGAGCGGATAACAATTCCCCTGTAGAAATAATTTTGTTTAACTTTAATAAGGAGATATACC
ATGGGCAGCAGCCATCACCATCATCACCACAGCCAGGATCCGAATTCGAGCTCGGCGCGCCTGCAGGTCG
ACAAGCTTGCGGCCGCATAATGCTTAAGTAATACGACTCACTATAGGGGAATTGTGAGCGGATAACAATT
CCCCTGTAGGATCCCAATTCCCCTCTAGAAATAATTTTGTTTAACTTTAAGAAGGAGATATACATATGTC
ACCACAAACGGAGACTAAAGCAGGTGTTGGATTTAAAGCTGGTGTTAAGGATTATAGATTAACCTACTAT
ACTCCTGATTATGAAACCAAGGATACTGATATTTTGGCAGCGTTTCGAATGACTCCTCAACCAGGGGTGC
CACCTGAAGAAGCAGGAGCCGCAGTAGCGGCTGAATCTTCAACAGGTACATGGACCACTGTTTGGACTGA
TGGACTTACCAGTCTTGATCGTTATAAAGGTCGATGCTATGACATTGAACCTGTTGCTGGAGAAGAGAAT
CAATACATTGCTTATGTTGCTTATCCTTTAGATCTCTTTGAGGAAGGTTCTGTTACCAACATGTTCACAT
CCATCGTAGGTAATGTTTTTGGATTTAAAGCTTTACGAGCCTTGCGTCTGGAAGATTTAAGAATCCCACC
TGCTTATTCCAAAACTTTCCAAGGTCCACCTCATGGTATTCAGGTTGAAAGAGATAAATTGAATAAATAT
GGCCGTCCTTTATTAGGATGTACCATTAAACCAAAATTAGGTTTATCTGCTAAAAACTATGGTAGAGCTG
TATATGAATGTCTTCGTGGCGGACTTGATTTCACTAAGGATGATGAGAATGTTAATTCTCAACCTTTCAT
GCGTTGGAGAGATCGTTTCTTATTCGTAGCAGAAGCTCTTTTTAAATCTCAAGCTGAAACAGGCGAGATT
AAGGGGCATTACTTGAATGCAACTGCAGGTACGTGTGAAGAAATGCTGAAAAGGGCAATATTTGCTAGAG
AATTAGGGGTGCCTATTATAATGCACGACTATTTGACAGGAGGTTTTACTGCAAATACGAGTTTGGCTCA
CTATTGTAGAGATAATGGTTTACTTCTGCACATTCACCGTGCTATGCATGCAGTTATCGACAGACAAAAA
AATCATGGTATTCACTTTCGTGTATTAGCTAAAGCATTACGTATGTCTGGTGGAGATCATATTCATTCAG
GTACTGTCGTAGGTAAACTAGAGGGAGAACGCGAAGTAACTTTAGGCTTTGTTGATTTACTTCGTGACGA
TTACATCGAAAAAGATCGAAGTCGTGGTATCTATTTCACTCAAGACTGGGTATCTATGCCTGGTGTTCTG
CCTGTCGCTTCAGGAGGTATTCATGTCTGGCATATGCCTGCTTTAACTGAGATTTTCGGAGATGATTCTG
TATTACAATTTGGTGGGGGAACCCTAGGGCACCCTTGGGGAAATGCACCTGGTGCAGTAGCTAATAGAGT
CGCCTTAGAAGCGTGTGTGCAAGCTCGTAATGAGGGACGTGATCTTGCTCGCCAAGGTAATGAAATTATT
CGCGAAGCTTGTAAGTGGAGTCCGGAATTAGCAGCTGCTTGCGAAGTATGGAAAGAAATTAAATTCGAAT
TTGAAACAATTGATACTCTATAAGCTAGAAATAATTTTGTTTAACTTTAAGAAGGAGATATACATATGCA
GGTGTGGAACCCCATTAACGCACCCAAGTTCGAGACCCTGTCCTACCTGCCCAACCTGAGGCCCGATGCC
GTCGCCAAGCAGATTGACTACATGATCAGGAATGGCTGGATTCCCTGCCTCGAGTTCGACGAGATCGGCA
CTATCCGACGGGATTTCCACAGCAGCCCCGGGTACTATGATGGCCGATACTGGACAATGTGGAAGCTCCC
CATGTTCGGGTGCACCGACTCAGCTGCAGTTTTGAGAGAAATCGAGAACTGCAAGAACGAGTACCCCGGG
TGCTACATCCGTGTGCTAGGATTTGACAGGCTGAGGCAGGTGCAGTGCGTTAGCTTCATCGTACACAAGC
CTCATCACCATCATCACCACTAACCTAGGCTGCTGCCACCGCTGAGCAATAACTAGCATAACCCCTTGGG
GCCTCTAAACGGGTCTTGAGGGGTTTTTTGCTGAAACCTCAGGCATTTGAGAAGCACACGGTCACACTGC
TTCCGGTAGTCAATAAACCGGTAAACCAGCAATAGACATAAGCGGCTATTTAACGACCCTGCCCTGAACC
GACGACAAGCTGACGACCGGGTCTCCGCAAGTGGCACTTTTCGGGGAAATGTGCGCGGAACCCCTATTTG
TTTATTTTTCTAAATACATTCAAATATGTATCCGCTCATGAATTAATTCTTAGAAAAACTCATCGAGCAT
CAAATGAAACTGCAATTTATTCATATCAGGATTATCAATACCATATTTTTGAAAAAGCCGTTTCTGTAAT
GAAGGAGAAAACTCACCGAGGCAGTTCCATAGGATGGCAAGATCCTGGTATCGGTCTGCGATTCCGACTC
GTCCAACATCAATACAACCTATTAATTTCCCCTCGTCAAAAATAAGGTTATCAAGTGAGAAATCACCATG
AGTGACGACTGAATCCGGTGAGAATGGCAAAAGTTTATGCATTTCTTTCCAGACTTGTTCAACAGGCCAG
CCATTACGCTCGTCATCAAAATCACTCGCATCAACCAAACCGTTATTCATTCGTGATTGCGCCTGAGCGA
GACGAAATACGCGGTCGCTGTTAAAAGGACAATTACAAACAGGAATCGAATGCAACCGGCGCAGGAACAC
TGCCAGCGCATCAACAATATTTTCACCTGAATCAGGATATTCTTCTAATACCTGGAATGCTGTTTTCCCG
GGGATCGCAGTGGTGAGTAACCATGCATCATCAGGAGTACGGATAAAATGCTTGATGGTCGGAAGAGGCA
TAAATTCCGTCAGCCAGTTTAGTCTGACCATCTCATCTGTAACATCATTGGCAACGCTACCTTTGCCATG
TTTCAGAAACAACTCTGGCGCATCGGGCTTCCCATACAATCGATAGATTGTCGCACCTGATTGCCCGACA
TTATCGCGAGCCCATTTATACCCATATAAATCAGCATCCATGTTGGAATTTAATCGCGGCCTAGAGCAAG
ACGTTTCCCGTTGAATATGGCTCATACTCTTCCTTTTTCAATATTATTGAAGCATTTATCAGGGTTATTG
TCTCATGAGCGGATACATATTTGAATGTATTTAGAAAAATAAACAAATAGGCATGCAGCGCTCTTCCGCT
TCCTCGCTCACTGACTCGCTACGCTCGGTCGTTCGACTGCGGCGAGCGGTGTCAGCTCACTCAAAAGCGG
TAATACGGTTATCCACAGAATCAGGGGATAAAGCCGGAAAGAACATGTGAGCAAAAAGCAAAGCACCGGA
AGAAGCCAACGCCGCAGGCGTTTTTCCATAGGCTCCGCCCCCCTGACGAGCATCACAAAAATCGACGCTC
AAGCCAGAGGTGGCGAAACCCGACAGGACTATAAAGATACCAGGCGTTTCCCCCTGGAAGCTCCCTCGTG
CGCTCTCCTGTTCCGACCCTGCCGCTTACCGGATACCTGTCCGCCTTTCTCCCTTCGGGAAGCGTGGCGC
TTTCTCATAGCTCACGCTGTTGGTATCTCAGTTCGGTGTAGGTCGTTCGCTCCAAGCTGGGCTGTGTGCA
CGAACCCCCCGTTCAGCCCGACCGCTGCGCCTTATCCGGTAACTATCGTCTTGAGTCCAACCCGGTAAGA
CACGACTTATCGCCACTGGCAGCAGCCATTGGTAACTGATTTAGAGGACTTTGTCTTGAAGTTATGCACC
TGTTAAGGCTAAACTGAAAGAACAGATTTTGGTGAGTGCGGTCCTCCAACCCACTTACCTTGGTTCAAAG
AGTTGGTAGCTCAGCGAACCTTGAGAAAACCACCGTTGGTAGCGGTGGTTTTTCTTTATTTATGAGATGA
TGAATCAATCGGTCTATCAAGTCAACGAACAGCTATTCCGTTACTCTAGATTTCAGTGCAATTTATCTCT
TCAAATGTAGCACCTGAAGTCAGCCCCATACGATATAAGTTGTAATTCTCATGTTAGTCATGCCCCGCGC
CCACCGGAAGGAGCTGACTGGGTTGAAGGCTCTCAAGGGCATCGGTCGAGATCCCGGTGCCTAATGAGTG
AGCTAACTTACATTAATTGCGTTGCGCTCACTGCCCGCTTTCCAGTCGGGAAACCTGTCGTGCCAGCTGC
ATTAATGAATCGGCCAACGCGCGGGGAGAGGCGGTTTGCGTATTGGGCGCCAGGGTGGTTTTTCTTTTCA
CCAGTGAGACGGGCAACAGCTGATTGCCCTTCACCGCCTGGCCCTGAGAGAGTTGCAGCAAGCGGTCCAC
GCTGGTTTGCCCCAGCAGGCGAAAATCCTGTTTGATGGTGGTTAACGGCGGGATATAACATGAGCTGTCT
TCGGTATCGTCGTATCCCACTACCGAGATGTCCGCACCAACGCGCAGCCCGGACTCGGTAATGGCGCGCA
TTGCGCCCAGCGCCATCTGATCGTTGGCAACCAGCATCGCAGTGGGAACGATGCCCTCATTCAGCATTTG
CATGGTTTGTTGAAAACCGGACATGGCACTCCAGTCGCCTTCCCGTTCCGCTATCGGCTGAATTTGATTG
CGAGTGAGATATTTATGCCAGCCAGCCAGACGCAGACGCGCCGAGACAGAACTTAATGGGCCCGCTAACA
GCGCGATTTGCTGGTGACCCAATGCGACCAGATGCTCCACGCCCAGTCGCGTACCGTCTTCATGGGAGAA
AATAATACTGTTGATGGGTGTCTGGTCAGAGACATCAAGAAATAACGCCGGAACATTAGTGCAGGCAGCT
TCCACAGCAATGGCATCCTGGTCATCCAGCGGATAGTTAATGATCAGCCCACTGACGCGTTGCGCGAGAA
GATTGTGCACCGCCGCTTTACAGGCTTCGACGCCGCTTCGTTCTACCATCGACACCACCACGCTGGCACC
CAGTTGATCGGCGCGAGATTTAATCGCCGCGACAATTTGCGACGGCGCGTGCAGGGCCAGACTGGAGGTG
GCAACGCCAATCAGCAACGACTGTTTGCCCGCCAGTTGTTGTGCCACGCGGTTGGGAATGTAATTCAGCT
CCGCCATCGCCGCTTCCACTTTTTCCCGCGTTTTCGCAGAAACGTGGCTGGCCTGGTTCACCACGCGGGA
AACGGTCTGATAAGAGACACCGGCATACTCTGCGACATCGTATAACGTTACTGGTTTCACATTCACCACC
CTGAATTGACTCTCTTCCGGGCGCTATCATGCCATACCGCGAAAGGTTTTGCGCCATTCGATGGTGTCCG
GGATCTCGACGCTCTCCCTTATGCGACTCCTGCATTAGGAAATTAATACGACTCACTATA
